>Addgene plasmid #217074 | pMV-Myotis_hAT1 | addgene full sequence | sequence record 443537 | Addgene NGS Result
AAAAATAAACAAATAGGGGTTCCGCGCACATTTCCCCGAAAAGTGCCACCTGACGTCTAAGAAACCATTA
TTATCATGACATTAACCTATAAAAATAGGCGTATCACGAGGCCCTTTCGTTGTAAAACGACGGCCAGTCG
AACCACGCAATGCGTCTCGATCCGCAGTGTCTTGCGTCTCTCAATTGGTCTAGAGCAGTGATGGCGAACC
TATGACACGCGTGTCAGAGGTGACACGCGAACTCATTTTGGGTGACACGCATCGACAGAGACAAAAAATT
GCATAATTCAAATATTTGTCTCTCGCAACGGCCAGAGTTGGGCATCACTCGAGTAATATTATTACTCACG
TTACTCATGATCAATAATGCAATTCTAAAACCGGATGTAAACATGTACATCGGTGTTGCGTAGCAAAGAT
ACATAGTGAAAACATCCAAGATACATTGTTCCAATATTGACATTAATATAAAAAGGTTAAGAATTGCACT
ATAAAGAGATTAATCTTTACTCATGACATTTTATTTTTACTCGAGTGACAAAATGCCCAATTCTGGAAAC
GGCCTCGTTATTGTCAACATGTGCCTCGGGTAAGCTTCCCGTGCGTTCGGGTGCATTCGGCAAACGGACG
CACTTGATCGCCATGTTCGTTAGGAGACAGGAGTGGGAGGGTTAGAAGAAAAAGATATACAGTGCAACAG
TGCTCGACGAGACATTCTGCGTGTCGGATAATTGATTACAGCACCATATATTTGTTGGTTATACATACTA
TCTTTGAATTGTTTTGCACCAGGAGTCAGTGCAACAACACTGCAAAAAGTTAATAGGTAAGAAACCTATC
AACCTTTTATAAAAAACGCCGTGATTTATATTTATTTATTTTTGCAGCCTTGTGACCGGTGCTAGCAATT
CTACCGGGTAGGGGAGGCGCTTTTCCCAAGGCAGTCTGGAGCATGCGCTTTAGCAGCCCCGCTGGGCACT
TGGCGCTACACAAGTGGCCTCTGGCCTCGCACACATTCCACATCCACCGGTAGGCGCCAACCGGCTCCGT
TCTTTGGTGGCCCCTTCGCGCCACCTTCTACTCCTCCCCTAGTCAGGAAGTTCCCCCCCGCCCCGCAGCT
CGCGTCGTGCAGGACGTGACAAATGGAAGTAGCACGTCTCACTAGTCTCGTGCAGATGGACAGCACCGCT
GAGCAATGGAAGCGGGTAGGCCTTTGGGGCAGCGGCCAATAGCAGCTTTGCTCCTTCGCTTTCTGGGCTC
AGAGGCTGGGAAGGGGTGGGTCCGGGGGCGGGCTCAGGGGCGGGCTCAGGGGCGGGGCGGGCGCCCGAAG
GTCCTCCGGAGGCCCGGCATTCTGCACGCTTCAAAAGCGCACGTCTGCCGCGCTGTTCTCCTCTTCCTCA
TCTCCGGGCCTTTCGACCTGCAGCCAACGCCACCATGGGGACCGAGTACAAGCCCACGGTGCGCCTCGCC
ACCCGCGACGACGTCCCCCGGGCCGTACGCACCCTCGCCGCCGCGTTCGCCGACTACCCCGCCACGCGCC
ACACCGTCGACCCGGACCGCCACATCGAGCGGGTCACCGAGCTGCAAGAACTCTTCCTCACGCGCGTCGG
GCTCGACATCGGCAAGGTGTGGGTCGCGGACGACGGCGCCGCGGTGGCGGTCTGGACCACGCCGGAGAGC
GTCGAAGCGGGGGCGGTGTTCGCCGAGATCGGCCCGCGCATGGCCGAGTTGAGCGGTTCCCGGCTGGCCG
CGCAGCAACAGATGGAAGGCCTCCTGGCGCCGCACCGGCCCAAGGAGCCCGCGTGGTTCCTGGCCACCGT
CGGCGTCTCGCCCGACCACCAGGGCAAGGGTCTGGGCAGCGCCGTCGTGCTCCCCGGAGTGGAGGCGGCC
GAGCGCGCCGGGGTGCCCGCCTTCCTGGAGACCTCCGCGCCCCGCAACCTCCCCTTCTACGAGCGGCTCG
GCTTCACCGTCACCGCCGACGTCGAGGTGCCCGAAGGACCGCGCACCTGGTGCATGACCCGCAAGCCCGG
TGCCATCGATGCCACTAACTTCTCCCTGTTGAAACAAGCAGGGGATGTCGAAGAGAATCCCGGGCCAATG
GTGAGCAAGGGCGAGGAGCTGTTCACCGGGGTGGTGCCCATCCTGGTCGAGCTGGACGGCGACGTAAACG
GCCACAAGTTCAGCGTGTCCGGCGAGGGCGAGGGCGATGCCACCTACGGCAAGCTGACCCTGAAGTTCAT
CTGCACCACCGGCAAGCTGCCCGTGCCCTGGCCCACCCTCGTGACCACCCTGACCTACGGCGTGCAGTGC
TTCAGCCGCTACCCCGACCACATGAAGCAGCACGACTTCTTCAAGTCCGCCATGCCCGAAGGCTACGTCC
AGGAGCGCACCATCTTCTTCAAGGACGACGGCAACTACAAGACCCGCGCCGAGGTGAAGTTCGAGGGCGA
CACCCTGGTGAACCGCATCGAGCTGAAGGGCATCGACTTCAAGGAGGACGGCAACATCCTGGGGCACAAG
CTGGAGTACAACTACAACAGCCACAACGTCTATATCATGGCCGACAAGCAGAAGAACGGCATCAAGGTGA
ACTTCAAGATCCGCCACAACATCGAGGACGGCAGCGTGCAGCTCGCCGACCACTACCAGCAGAACACCCC
CATCGGCGACGGCCCCGTGCTGCTGCCCGACAACCACTACCTGAGCACCCAGTCCGCCCTGAGCAAAGAC
CCCAACGAGAAGCGCGATCACATGGTCCTGCTGGAGTTCGTGACCGCCGCCGGGATCACTCTCGGCATGG
ACGAGCTGTACAAGTAATTAATTAAGCTCGCTGATCAGCCTCGACTGTGCCTTCTAGTTGCCAGCCATCT
GTTGTTTGCCCCTCCCCCGTGCCTTCCTTGACCCTGGAAGGTGCCACTCCCACTGTCCTTTCCTAATAAA
ATGAGGAAATTGCATCGCATTGTCTGAGTAGGTGTCATTCTATTCTGGGGGGTGGGGTGGGGCAGGACAG
CAAGGGGGAGGATTGGGAAGACAATAGCAGGCATGCTGGGGATGCGGTGGGCTCTATGGCTTCTGAGGCG
CGCCCTCGAGTTTCTAGTTTTCGTACCATTTGATTATCATTGTTTTTATTATTATTTTTTCCTAAATGTA
CATTGTTTTTCTGTTTTTGTTCATTTTATACATATTTTTTGGTTGATTTTTCTTTGTTAAATGGCATTTA
AATATATAAAATAAATATCAAAAATATAAATCTTTTTTTTACTATGGTTGCAAATATCAAAAAAAAATTA
TGAATATTTCTATATGTGACACGGCACCAGAGTTAAGTTAGGGTTTTTCAAAATTTTGACACGCCGAGCT
CAAAAGGTTCGCCATCACTGGTCTAGAGGGGCCCAGAGACGGAGTCACTGCCAACCGAGACGGTCATAGC
TGTTTCCTGTGTGCCGCTTCCTCGCTCACTGACTCGCTGCGCTCGGTCGTTCGGCTGCGGCGAGCGGTAT
CAGCTCACTCAAAGGCGGTAATACGGTTACCCACAGAATCAGGGGATAACGCAGGAAAGAACATGTGAGC
AAAAGGCCAGCAAAAGGCCAGGAACCGTAAAAAGGCCGCGTTGCTGGCGTTTTTCCATAGGCTCCGCCCC
CCTGACGAGCATCACAAAAATCGACGCTCAAGTCAGAGGTGGCGAAACCCGACAGGACTATAAAGATACC
AGGCGTTTCCCCCTGGAAGCTCCCTCGTGCGCTCTCCTGTTCCGACCCTGCCGCTTACCGGATACCTGTC
CGCCTTTCTCCCTTCGGGAAGCGTGGCGCTTTCTCATAGCTCACGCTGTAGGTATCTCAGTTCGGTGTAG
GTCGTTCGCTCCAAGCTGGGCTGTGTGCACGAACCCCCCGTTCAGCCCGACCGCTGCGCCTTATCCGGTA
ACTATCGTCTTGAGTCCAACCCGGTAAGACACGACTTATCGCCACTGGCAGCAGCCACTGGTAACAGGAT
TAGCAGAGCGAGGTATGTAGGCGGTGCTACAGAGTTCTTGAAGTGGTGGCCTAACTACGGCTACACTAGA
AGAACAGTATTTGGTATCTGCGCTCTGCTGAAGCCAGTTACCTTCGGAAAAAGAGTTGGTAGCTCTTGAT
CCGGCAAACAAACCACCGCTGGTAGCGGTGGTTTTTTTGTTTGCAAGCAGCAGATTACGCGCAGAAAAAA
AGGATCTCAAGAAGATCCTTTGATCTTTTCTACGGGGTCTGACGCTCAGTGGAACGAAAACTCACGTTAA
GGGATTTTGGTCATGAGATTATCAAAAAGGATCTTCACCTAGATCCTTTTAAATTAAAAATGAAGTTTTA
AATCAATCTAAAGTATATATGAGTAAACTTGGTCTGACAGTTACCAATGCTTAATCAGTGAGGCACCTAT
CTCAGCGATCTGTCTCTTTCGTTCATCCATAGTTGCCTGACTCCCCGTCGTGTAGATAACTACGATACGG
GAGGGCTTACCATCTGGCCCCAGTGCTGCAATAATACCGCGGGACCCACGCTCACCGGCTCCAGATTTAT
CAGCAATAAACCAGCCAGCCGGAAGGGCCGAGCGCAGAAGTGGTCCTGCAACTTTATCCGCCTCCATCCA
GTCTATTAATTGTTGCCGGGAAGCTAGAGTAAGTAGTTCGCCAGTTAATAGTTTGCGCAACGTTGTTGCC
ATCGCTACAGGCATCGTGGTATCACGCTCGTCGTTTGGTATGGCTTCATTCAGCTCCGGTTCCCAACGAT
CAAGGCGAGTTACATGATCCCCCATGTTGCGCAAAAAAGCGGTTAGCTCCTTCGGTCCTCCGATCGTTGT
CAGAAGTAAGTTGGCCGCCGTGTTATCACTCATGGTTATGGCAGCACTACATAATTCTCTTACTGTCATG
CCATCCGTAAGATGCTTTTCTGTGACTGGTGAGTACTCAACCAAGTCATTCTGAGAATAGTGTATGCGGC
GACCGAGTTGCTCTTGCCCGGCGTCAATACGGGATAATACCGCGCCACATAGCAGAACTTTAAAAGTGCT
CATCATTGGAAAACGTTCTTCGGGGCGAAAACTCTCAAGGATCTTACCGCTGTTGAGATCCAGTTCGATG
TAACCCACTCGTGCACCCAACTGATCTTCAGCATCTTTTACTTTCACCAGCGTTTCTGGGTGAGCAAAAA
CAGGAAGGCAAAATGCCGCAAAAAAGGGAATAAGGGCGACACGGAAATGTTGAATACTCATACTCTTCCT
TTTTCAATATTATTGAAGCATTTATCAGGGTTATTGTCTCATGAGCGGATACATATTTGAATGTATTTAG
Features (pLannotate 1.2.2; 8 found; start..end, strand, type, name):
    118..138     -  CDS            lacZα (fragment): LacZα fragment of β-galactosidase; lacZ fragment
    916..1415    +  promoter       PGK promoter: mouse phosphoglycerate kinase 1 promoter
   1440..2034    +  CDS            PuroR (fragment): puromycin N-acetyltransferase; pac from Streptomyces alboniger; confers resistance to puromycin
   2098..2817    +  CDS            EGFP: the original enhanced GFP (Yang et al., 1996) mammalian codon-optimized
   2845..3069    +  polyA_signal   bGH poly(A) signal: bovine growth hormone polyadenylation signal
   3622..4210    -  rep_origin     ori: high-copy-number ColE1/pMB1/pBR322/pUC origin of replication
   4381..5241    -  CDS            AmpR: β-lactamase; bla; confers resistance to ampicillin, carbenicillin, and related antibiotics
   5242..26      -  promoter       AmpR promoter (across the origin): bla
