[The description below was written by a language model from this plasmid's Addgene catalogue record and pLannotate feature annotations shown in this document.]
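Description:
pMV-Myotis_hAT1 is a 5,320 nt transposon donor plasmid built on the pMV backbone and catalogued as a mammalian expression vector. It is propagated in E. coli through a high-copy ColE1/pUC-type origin and selected with ampicillin via the β-lactamase gene and its native promoter. A short remnant of lacZα is also detected, presumably left over from the cloning vector.

The stated insert is the synthetic terminal inverted repeats (TIRs) of the Myotis_hAT1 element, a hAT-superfamily DNA transposon. The automated feature table does not annotate the TIRs themselves, so their exact positions are not given. The unannotated stretches on either side of the mammalian cassette are the likely locations, but this is an inference. The annotated cargo is a single expression unit: the mouse PGK promoter drives a puromycin N-acetyltransferase coding sequence (flagged as a fragment, most likely because it lacks a stop codon) followed after a short gap by EGFP, and the unit ends with the bovine growth hormone polyadenylation signal. The linker between PuroR and EGFP is not annotated. The arrangement suggests a fused or co-translated selection and reporter pair, but the record does not say which.

As a donor, the plasmid carries no transposase. It is meant to be delivered to mammalian cells along with a separate source of the matching Myotis_hAT1 transposase, which would recognise the TIRs and move the flanked cassette into the genome. Stable puromycin resistance and EGFP fluorescence then provide readouts of integration. This fits the associated study, which surveyed many DNA transposons for activity in human cells as candidate genome engineering tools.
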