Addgene plasmid #217074: pMV-Myotis_hAT1
Purpose: Donor plasmid of Myotis_hAT1 Transposon
Depositing lab: Haoyi Wang. Depositing organization: Institute of Zoology, Chinese Academy of Sciences. Publication: Heterologous survey of 130 DNA transposons in human cells highlights their functional divergence and expands the genome engineering toolbox. Zhang T, Tan S, Tang N, Li Y, Zhang C, Sun J, Guo Y, Gao H, Cai Y, Sun W, Wang C, Fu L, Ma H, Wu Y, Hu X, Zhang X, Gee P, Yan W, Zhao Y, Chen Q, Guo B, Wang H, Zhang YE. Cell. 2024 Jul 11;187(14):3741-3760.e30. doi: 10.1016/j.cell.2024.05.007. Epub 2024 Jun 5. PubMed 38843831.
Backbone
  Vector backbone: pMV
  Vector type: Mammalian Expression
Growth in bacteria
  Bacterial resistance: Ampicillin, 100 μg/mL
  Growth temperature: 37°C
  Growth strain: DH5alpha
  Copy number: High Copy
Gene/Insert
  Gene/Insert name: TIRs of Myotis_hAT1 transposon (alt name: Myotis_hAT1)
  Species: Synthetic
  Cloning method: Restriction Enzyme; 5′ cloning site Unknown (unknown if destroyed); 3′ cloning site Unknown (unknown if destroyed)
Terms and licenses: Academic/Nonprofit Terms; Industry Terms: Not Available to Industry
How to cite: pMV-Myotis_hAT1 was a gift from Haoyi Wang (Addgene plasmid # 217074 ; http://n2t.net/addgene:217074 ; RRID:Addgene_217074)
